Addgene plasmid #182190: p{ie1-DsRed::FRT,attB}
Purpose: fluorescent reporter gene with yeast recombination site within intron
Depositing lab: David Stern. Depositing organization: HHMI, Janelia Research Campus. Publication: Transgenic tools for targeted chromosome rearrangements allow construction of balancer chromosomes in non-melanogaster Drosophila species. Stern DL. G3 (Bethesda). 2022 Feb 10. pii: 6526388. doi: 10.1093/g3journal/jkac030. PubMed 35143616.
Backbone
  Vector backbone: pBluescript II KS
  Vector type: Insect Expression
Growth in bacteria
  Bacterial resistance: Ampicillin, 100 μg/mL
  Growth temperature: 37°C
  Growth strain: DH5alpha
  Copy number: High Copy
Gene/Insert
  Gene/Insert name: DsRed
  Species: Other
  Cloning method: Gateway Cloning
Terms and licenses: Academic/Nonprofit Terms; Industry Terms: Not Available to Industry
Depositor comments: Please visit https://www.biorxiv.org/content/10.1101/2021.11.18.469106v1.full for bioRxiv preprint.
How to cite: p{ie1-DsRed::FRT,attB} was a gift from David Stern (Addgene plasmid # 182190 ; http://n2t.net/addgene:182190 ; RRID:Addgene_182190)
