[The description below was written by a language model from this plasmid's Addgene catalogue record and pLannotate feature annotations shown in this document.]
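Description:
p{ie1-DsRed::FRT,attB} is an insect expression plasmid built on pBluescript II KS. It is maintained in E. coli at high copy through the ColE1/pUC-type origin and selected with ampicillin via the β-lactamase gene. The backbone also retains the f1 origin, T3 and T7 promoters, and remnants of the lac promoter/lacZα region and multiple cloning site.

The payload is a DsRed fluorescent reporter driven by the baculovirus (Autographa californica) hr5 enhancer and IE1 promoter, a combination that gives strong early expression in a broad range of insect cells and tissues. A fragment of the Drosophila hsp70 promoter is annotated just downstream of it. The reporter coding sequence is annotated as two separate pieces, which the annotation software matched to related coral fluorescent or pigment proteins rather than to DsRed itself. Between these pieces lie sequences matching the Drosophila white gene, which appear to supply the intron mentioned in the stated purpose. Inside that intervening region sits a minimal FRT site, the target of yeast FLP recombinase, flanked by Gateway attB1 and attB2 sites that are consistent with the recorded Gateway cloning method. Because the FRT lies within an intron, it should be spliced out and leave DsRed expression intact. FLP-mediated recombination with an FRT elsewhere would separate or rejoin the two reporter halves.

A φC31 attB site allows integrase-mediated insertion into genomic attP landing sites, and a partial loxP site is also annotated. According to the associated publication title, the plasmid belongs to a toolkit for targeted chromosome rearrangements and for building balancer chromosomes in non-melanogaster Drosophila species. No terminator or polyadenylation signal is annotated in the feature table.
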