Features (pLannotate 1.2.2; 25 found; start..end, strand, type, name):
    165..196     -  protein_bind   loxP (fragment): Cre-mediated recombination occurs in the 8-bp core sequence (GCATACAT). Cre recombinase
    197..217     +  misc_feature   MCS (fragment): pBluescript multiple cloning site
    239..308     +  protein_bind   attB: attB site for the φC31 integrase (Groth et al., 2000) phage φC31 integrase
    527..545     -  promoter       T3 promoter: promoter for bacteriophage T3 RNA polymerase
    590..606     -  protein_bind   lac operator: The lac repressor binds to the lac operator to inhibit transcription in E. coli. This inhibition can be relieved by adding lactose or isopropyl-β-D-thiogalactopyranoside (IPTG). lac repressor encoded by lacI
    614..644     -  promoter       lac promoter: promoter for the E. coli lac operon
    659..680     -  protein_bind   CAP binding site: CAP binding activates transcription in the presence of cAMP. E. coli catabolite activator protein
    693..785     -  CDS            lacI (fragment): lac repressor; lacI; The lac repressor binds to the lac operator to inhibit transcription in E. coli. This inhibition can be relieved by adding lactose or isopropyl-β-D-thiogalactopyranoside (IPTG).
    968..1556    -  rep_origin     ori: high-copy-number ColE1/pMB1/pBR322/pUC origin of replication
   1727..2587    -  CDS            AmpR: β-lactamase; bla; confers resistance to ampicillin, carbenicillin, and related antibiotics
   2588..2692    -  promoter       AmpR promoter: bla
   2719..3147    +  rep_origin     f1 ori (sequence partly withheld): f1 bacteriophage origin of replication; arrow indicates direction of (+) strand synthesis
   3178..3333    -  CDS            lacZα (fragment): LacZα fragment of β-galactosidase; lacZ fragment
   3341..3359    +  promoter       T7 promoter: promoter for bacteriophage T7 RNA polymerase
   3368..3392    +  misc_feature   MCS (fragment): pBluescript multiple cloning site
   3415..3897    +  enhancer       hr5 enhancer: Autographa californica hr5; baculovirus early transcription enhancer
   3901..4492    +  promoter       IE1 promoter: promoter of the ie1 gene from the baculovirus Autographa californica
   4515..4637    +  promoter       hsp70 promoter (fragment): Drosophila melanogaster hsp70Bb promoter
   4685..4813    +  CDS            NFCP_MONEF (fragment): Experimental evidence at protein level: Swiss-Prot protein existence level 1. Thought to play a role in photoprotection of the coral's resident symbiont microalgae's photosystems from photoinhibition caused by high light levels found near the surface of coral reefs. From Montipora efflorescens (Pore coral).
   4808..4919    +  CDS            mini-white (fragment): Drosophila white gene eye color pigment; white; This is a modified version of the white gene lacking part of the first intron.
   4931..4955    +  protein_bind   attB2: mutant version of attB; recombination site for the Gateway® BP reaction BP Clonase™
   4972..5005    +  protein_bind   FRT (minimal): supports FLP-mediated excision but not integration (Turan and Bode, 2011) FLP recombinase from the Saccharomyces cerevisiae 2μ plasmid
   5026..5050    -  protein_bind   attB1: mutant version of attB; recombination site for the Gateway® BP reaction BP Clonase™
   5078..5363    +  CDS            mini-white (fragment): Drosophila white gene eye color pigment; white; This is a modified version of the white gene lacking part of the first intron.
   5357..5866    +  CDS            NFCP_GONTE (fragment): Experimental evidence at protein level: Swiss-Prot protein existence level 1. Non-fluorescent pigment protein that is lilac in color. From Goniopora tenuidens (Anemone coral) (Rhodaraea tenuidens).
>Addgene plasmid #182190 | p{ie1-DsRed::FRT,attB} | addgene full sequence | sequence record 357885 | Addgene NGS Result
GACTATGGTAGGTCGATATAATAGCAATCAACGCAAGCAAATGTGTCAGTCCTGCTTACAGGAACGATTC
TATTTAGTAATTTTCGTTGTATAAAGTAATTATGTATGTATGTAAGCCCCATAAATCTGAAACAATTAGG
CAAAACCATGCGAAGCTCTCTAGTATAACTTCGTATAATGTATGCTATACGAAGTTCTCGAGGGGGGGCC
CGGTACCGTCGACGATGTAGGTCACGGTCTCGAAGCCGCGGTGCGGGTGCCAGGGCGTGCCCTTGGGCTC
CCCGGGCGCGTACTCCACCTCACCCATCTGGTCCATCATGATGAACGGGTCGAGGTGGCGGTAGTTGATC
CCGGCGAACGCGCGGCGCGCCGGGAAGCCCTCGCCCTCGAAACCGCTGGGCGCGGTGGTCACGGTGAGCA
CGGGACGTGCGACGGCGTCGGCGGGTGCGGATACGCGGGGCAGCGTCAGCGGGTTCTCGACGGTCACGGC
GGGCATGTCGACACTAGTGGTACCCAGCTTTTGTTCCCTTTAGTGAGGGTTAATTGCGCGCTTGGCGTAA
TCATGGTCATAGCTGTTTCCTGTGTGAAATTGTTATCCGCTCACAATTCCACACAACATACGAGCCGGAA
GCATAAAGTGTAAAGCCTGGGGTGCCTAATGAGTGAGCTAACTCACATTAATTGCGTTGCGCTCACTGCC
CGCTTTCCAGTCGGGAAACCTGTCGTGCCAGCTGCATTAATGAATCGGCCAACGCGCGGGGAGAGGCGGT
TTGCGTATTGGGCGCTCTTCCGCTTCCTCGCTCACTGACTCGCTGCGCTCGGTCGTTCGGCTGCGGCGAG
CGGTATCAGCTCACTCAAAGGCGGTAATACGGTTATCCACAGAATCAGGGGATAACGCAGGAAAGAACAT
GTGAGCAAAAGGCCAGCAAAAGGCCAGGAACCGTAAAAAGGCCGCGTTGCTGGCGTTTTTCCATAGGCTC
CGCCCCCCTGACGAGCATCACAAAAATCGACGCTCAAGTCAGAGGTGGCGAAACCCGACAGGACTATAAA
GATACCAGGCGTTTCCCCCTGGAAGCTCCCTCGTGCGCTCTCCTGTTCCGACCCTGCCGCTTACCGGATA
CCTGTCCGCCTTTCTCCCTTCGGGAAGCGTGGCGCTTTCTCATAGCTCACGCTGTAGGTATCTCAGTTCG
GTGTAGGTCGTTCGCTCCAAGCTGGGCTGTGTGCACGAACCCCCCGTTCAGCCCGACCGCTGCGCCTTAT
CCGGTAACTATCGTCTTGAGTCCAACCCGGTAAGACACGACTTATCGCCACTGGCAGCAGCCACTGGTAA
CAGGATTAGCAGAGCGAGGTATGTAGGCGGTGCTACAGAGTTCTTGAAGTGGTGGCCTAACTACGGCTAC
ACTAGAAGAACAGTATTTGGTATCTGCGCTCTGCTGAAGCCAGTTACCTTCGGAAAAAGAGTTGGTAGCT
CTTGATCCGGCAAACAAACCACCGCTGGTAGCGGTGGTTTTTTTGTTTGCAAGCAGCAGATTACGCGCAG
AAAAAAAGGATCTCAAGAAGATCCTTTGATCTTTTCTACGGGGTCTGACGCTCAGTGGAACGAAAACTCA
CGTTAAGGGATTTTGGTCATGAGATTATCAAAAAGGATCTTCACCTAGATCCTTTTAAATTAAAAATGAA
GTTTTAAATCAATCTAAAGTATATATGAGTAAACTTGGTCTGACAGTTACCAATGCTTAATCAGTGAGGC
ACCTATCTCAGCGATCTGTCTATTTCGTTCATCCATAGTTGCCTGACTCCCCGTCGTGTAGATAACTACG
ATACGGGAGGGCTTACCATCTGGCCCCAGTGCTGCAATGATACCGCGAGACCCACGCTCACCGGCTCCAG
ATTTATCAGCAATAAACCAGCCAGCCGGAAGGGCCGAGCGCAGAAGTGGTCCTGCAACTTTATCCGCCTC
CATCCAGTCTATTAATTGTTGCCGGGAAGCTAGAGTAAGTAGTTCGCCAGTTAATAGTTTGCGCAACGTT
GTTGCCATTGCTACAGGCATCGTGGTGTCACGCTCGTCGTTTGGTATGGCTTCATTCAGCTCCGGTTCCC
AACGATCAAGGCGAGTTACATGATCCCCCATGTTGTGCAAAAAAGCGGTTAGCTCCTTCGGTCCTCCGAT
CGTTGTCAGAAGTAAGTTGGCCGCAGTGTTATCACTCATGGTTATGGCAGCACTGCATAATTCTCTTACT
GTCATGCCATCCGTAAGATGCTTTTCTGTGACTGGTGAGTACTCAACCAAGTCATTCTGAGAATAGTGTA
TGCGGCGACCGAGTTGCTCTTGCCCGGCGTCAATACGGGATAATACCGCGCCACATAGCAGAACTTTAAA
AGTGCTCATCATTGGAAAACGTTCTTCGGGGCGAAAACTCTCAAGGATCTTACCGCTGTTGAGATCCAGT
TCGATGTAACCCACTCGTGCACCCAACTGATCTTCAGCATCTTTTACTTTCACCAGCGTTTCTGGGTGAG
CAAAAACAGGAAGGCAAAATGCCGCAAAAAAGGGAATAAGGGCGACACGGAAATGTTGAATACTCATACT
CTTCCTTTTTCAATATTATTGAAGCATTTATCAGGGTTATTGTCTCATGAGCGGATACATATTTGAATGT
ATTTAGAAAAATAAACAAATAGGGGTTCCGCGCACATTTCCCCGAAAAGTGCCACCTG
[124 nt withheld, positions 2719-2842]
C
[91 nt withheld, positions 2844-2934]
A
[49 nt withheld, positions 2936-2984]
CCTTTGACGTTGGAGTCCACGTTCTTT
[37 nt withheld, positions 3012-3048]
ACCCTATCTCGGTCTATTCTTTTGATTTATAAGGGATTTTGCCGATTTCGGCCTATTGGTTAAAAAATGA
GCTGATTTAACAAAAATTTAACGCGAATTTTAACAAAATATTAACGCTTACAATTTCCATTCGCCATTCA
GGCTGCGCAACTGTTGGGAAGGGCGATCGGTGCGGGCCTCTTCGCTATTACGCCAGCTGGCGAAAGGGGG
ATGTGCTGCAAGGCGATTAAGTTGGGTAACGCCAGGGTTTTCCCAGTCACGACGTTGTAAAACGACGGCC
AGTGAGCGCGCGTAATACGACTCACTATAGGGCGAATTGGAGCTCCACCGCGGTGGCGGCCGCTTTAATC
CGAGCTCTTACGCGCCCGCGTAAAACACAATCAAGTATGAGTCATAAGCTGATGTCATGTTTTGCACACG
GCTCATAACCGAACTGGCTTTACGAGTAGAATTCTACTTGTAACGCACGATCAGTGGATGATGTCATTTG
TTTTTCAAATCGAGATGATGTCATGTTTTGCACACGGCTCATAAACTCGCTTTACGAGTAGAATTCTACG
TGTAACGCACGATCGATTGATGAGTCATTTGTTTTGCAATATGATATCATACAATATGACTCATTTGTTT
TTCAAAACCGAACTTGATTTACGGGTAGAATTCTACTTGTAAAGCACAATCAAAAAGATGATGTCATTTG
TTTTTCAAAACTGAACTCGCTTTACGAGTAGAATTCTACGTGTAAAACACAATCAAGAAATGATGTCATT
TGTTATAAAAATAAAAGCTGATGTCATGTTTTGCACATGGCTCATAACTAAACTCGCTTTACGGGTAGAA
TTCTACGCGCGTCGATGTCTTTGTGATGCGCGCGACATTTTTGTAGGTTATTGATAAAATGAACGGATAC
GTTGCCCGACATTATCATTAAATCCTTGGCGTAGAATTTGTCGGGTCCATTGTCCGTGTGCGCTAGCATG
CCCGTAACGGACCTCGTACTTTTGGCTTCAAAGGTTTTGCGCACAGACAAAATGTGCCACACTTGCAGCT
CTGCATGTGTGCGCGTTACCACAAATCCCAACGGCGCAGTGTACTTGTTGTATGCAAATAAATCTCGATA
AAGGCGCGGCGCGCGAATGCAGCTGATCACGTACGCTCCTCGTGTTCCGTTCAAGGACGGTGTTATCGAC
CTCAGATTAATGTTTATCGGCCGACTGTTTTCGTATCCGCTCACCAAACGCGTTTTTGCATTAACATTGT
ATGTCGGCGGATGTTCTATATCTAATTTGAATAAATAAACGATAACCGCGTTGGTTTTAGAGGGCATAAT
AAAAGAAATATTGTTATCGTGTTCGCCATTAGGGCAGTATAAATTGACGTTCATGTTGGATATTGTTTCA
GTTGCAAGTTGACACTGGCGGCGACAAGATCGTGAACAACCAAGTGACCATTAAAACCCTCGACCGCCGG
AGTATAAATAGAGGCGCTTCGTCTACGGAGCGACAATTCAATTCAAACAAGCAAAGTGAACACGTCGCTA
AGCGAAAGCTAAGCAAATAAACAAGCGCAGCTGAACAAGCTAAACAATCGGGCGGCCGCACTAGAGCCGG
TCGCCACCATGAGGTCTTCCAAGAATGTTATCAAGGAGTTCATGAGGTTTAAGGTTCGCATGGAAGGAAC
GGTCAATGGGCACGAGTTTGAAATAGAAGGCGAAGGAGAGGGGAGGCCATACGAAGGCCACAATACCGTA
AAGCTTAAGGTGAGTAGTACATGTGCATACATCTTAAGTTCACTTGATCTATAGGAACTGCGATTGCAAC
ATCAAATTGTCTGCGGCGTGAGAACTGCGACCCACAAAAATCCCAAACCGCGGCCGTTTATCACCACTTT
GTACAAGAAAGCTGGGTCGGCGCGCCCACCCTTGAAGTTCCTATTCTCTAGAAAGTATAGGAACTTCGGT
GAAGGGGGCGGCCGCGGAGCCTGCTTTTTTGTACAAACTTGTGATAAACGAATTCTTGAAGACGAAAGGG
CACAAACAAATAGTGACACGAAACAGATTATTCTGGTAGCTGTTCTCGCTATATAAGACAATTTTTGAGA
TCATATCATGATCAAGACATCTAAAGGCATTCATTTTCGACTATATTCTTTTTTACAAAAAATATAACAA
CCAGATATTTTAAGCTGATCCTAGATGCACAAAAAATAAATAAAAGTATAAACCTACTTCGTAGGATACT
TCGGGGTACTTTTTGTTCGGGGTTAGATGAGCATAACGCTTGTAGTTGATATTTGAGATCCCCTATCATT
GCAGGTAACCAAGGGGGGACCTTTGCCATTTGCTTGGGATATTTTGTCACCACAATTTCAGTATGGAAGC
AAGGTATATGTCAAGCACCCTGCCGACATACCAGACTATAAAAAGCTGTCATTTCCTGAAGGATTTAAAT
GGGAAAGGGTCATGAACTTTGAAGACGGTGGCGTCGTTACTGTAACCCAGGATTCCAGTTTGCAGGATGG
CTGTTTCATCTACAAGGTCAAGTTCATTGGCGTGAACTTTCCTTCCGATGGACCTGTTATGCAAAAGAAG
ACAATGGGCTGGGAAGCCAGCACTGAGCGTTTGTATCCTCGTGATGGCGTGTTGAAAGGAGAGATTCATA
AGGCTCTGAAGCTGAAAGACGGTGGTCATTACCTAGTTGAATTCAAAAGTATTTACATGGCAAAGAAGCC
TGTGCAGCTACCAGGGTACTACTATGTTGACTCCAAACTGGATATAACAAGCCACAACGAAGACTATACA
ATCGTTGAGCAGTATGAAAGAACCGAGGGACGCCACCATCTGTTCCTTTAGCGGCCATCGAATTCGAGCT
CGCCCACTAAGCGTCGCGCCACTTCAACGCTCGATGGGAGCGTCATTGGTGGGCGGGGTAACCGTCGAAA
TCAGTGTTTACGCTTCCAATCGCAACAAAAAATTCACTGCAACACTGAAAAGCATACGAAAACGATGAAG
ATTGTACGAGAAACCATAAAGTATTTTATCCACAAAGACACGTATAGCAGAAAAGCCAAGTTAACTCGGC
GATAAGTTGTGTACACAAGAATAAAATCGGCCAGATTCAGTGTTGTCAGAAATAAGAAAACCCCACTATG
TTTTTCTTTGCCTTTTCTTTCTCCCAGCGATCATTCATTTCGTGGTGAAAGAACGGGGTCATTGCACGGA
GTTTCGACTGCGGGAAAGCAGAGCTGCCGTTCACTTCGTCTATAATTAGCGCTTTCTATTTTCCCCGATT
CGGGCCGCTGCTGCGCTTTTCCGCCTGCTGTTTGTGGCAAGTGTAGCAGCAGGCTGTGCACGCAGTGTGG
CATGCACTTGGCTTTCCACCGTTGGTATCGATTCTCTGGGACGATGAGTCATTCCTTTCGGGGCCACAGC
ATAATCGTTGCCAGCTCACCGAAATGGTGACTTCATTTCTTAACTGCCGTCAAGCATGCGATTGTACATA
CATACATATTTATATATGTACATATTTATGT
